>Addgene plasmid #40226 | pLenti4/V5-DEST-P85(N564K) | addgene partial sequence | sequence record 52471 | pBABE-3
AATCGAGACCGAGGAGAGGGTTAGGGATAGGCTTACCTTCGAACCGCGGGCCCTCTAGACTCGAGCGGCC
GCCACTGTGCTGGATATCAACCACTTTGTACAAGAAAGCTGGGTCGGCGCGCCCACCCTTAATTAATCAT
CGCCTCTGCTGTGCATATACTGGGTAGGCTAGTGTGACATTGAGGGAGTCGTTGTGCTGCACAAGGGAGG
TGTGTTGGTAATGTAGCACCAGTTCTTTCAGAGAGCTGTACAAGTTATAGGGCTCGGCAAAGCCATAGCC
AGTTGCTGTTTTGTTTATGACACAATGCTTTACTTCGCCGTCCACCACTACAGAGCAGGCATAGCAGCCC
TGTTTACTGCTCTCCCGGACAAGAAAAGTGCCATCTCGCTTCCCTCGCAACAGGTTTTCAGCTTTGTTTC
GGTTGCTGCTTCCAACATTCCATGTCTTCTCATCATGATGGGGCAAATCTTCATCATCTTCCACCAGTGA
ATATTGGTCTTCAGTGTTTTCATTGCCCAACCACTCGTTCAACTTCTTTTGCCGAACACCTTTTTGAGTC
AACCACATCAAGTATTGGTCTCTCGTCTTTCTCAGCTGGATAAGGTCTGGTTTAATGCTCTTCATACGTT
TGTCAATTTCTCGATACTCAGCTGCCTGCTTCTTCAAGTCTTCTTCCAATCTTCTTCTACTGTCAATAAT
TTCACTGATTCGAGACTTCAACTTATCATAATTATGCATAATCCTTTGTATTTCTTTCTCATTGCCTTCA
CGTTTAAACTTTTCTATGTATTCTTTGCTGTACCGCTCTTGGGTCTGGCACTGTTCTTCAAATATTTTTA
TGGGTTTCATTAAATGCTTCAATA
