>Addgene plasmid #40226 | pLenti4/V5-DEST-P85(N564K) | addgene partial sequence | sequence record 53863 | hPIK3R1-Rev 5'-caagatccgggagagtcaaa
TTTCGAGACCTGGTGCACAGGAAGAGGCCGAGGTGGCCGGGGCTTTGGTGTGGGAGGCGAGATTTTTTTC
CTTCCAATATATTCTACATAAGTTCCCGGAAAGTCCCCCCTTTCCCCTGTGGTTTCATTATAGCCATTTA
ACCAGCCAATTTCTTCAGGCCTGGCTTCCTGTCCATCACTGAATCCAAGAGCTACTAAGGACCCTTTATT
CACAGTCAATATGTCACCCAAGTGCAAGTCAATATCTTCTTCTCTTTCCTTTTTATAATCATACAGCGCT
CTGTACTGGTACCCCTCAGCACTCATGGCCATGGATTTGTCATCATCGTCCTTATAGTCCATGGTGAAGG
GGGCGGCCGCGGAGCCTGCTTTTTTGTACAAACTTGTTGATATCTGCAGAATTCCACCACACTGGACTAG
TCGACGATCTCTATCACTGATAGGGAGATCTCTATCACTGATAGGGAGAGCTCTGCTTATATAGACCTCC
CACCGTACACGCCTACCGCCCATTTGCGTCAATGGGGCGGAGTTGTTACGACATTTTGGAAAGTCCCGTT
GATTTTGGTGCCAAAACAAACTCCCATTGACGTCAATGGGGTGGAGACTTGGAAATCCCCGTGAGTCAAA
CCGCTATCCACGCCCATTGATGTACTGCCAAAACCGCATCACCATGGTAATAGCGATGACTAATACGTAG
ATGTACTGCCAAGTAGGAAAGTCCCATAAGGTCATGTACTGGGCATAATGCCAGGCGGGCCATTTACCGT
CATTGACGTCAATAGGGGGCGTACTTGGCATATGATACACTTGATGTACTGCCAAGTGGGCAGTTTACCG
TAAAATACTCCACCCATTGGACG
