[The description below was written by a language model from this plasmid's Addgene catalogue record.]
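Description:
pLenti4/V5-DEST-P85(N564K) is a lentiviral mammalian expression plasmid built on the Invitrogen pLenti4-V5/DEST Gateway destination backbone, with a total size of about 9.2 kb. It is maintained in bacteria as a high-copy plasmid under ampicillin selection, and the record lists the recombination-deficient Stbl3 strain as host, a common choice for keeping the repeated lentiviral LTR sequences stable. In mammalian cells, transduced or transfected populations are selected with Zeocin.

The payload is a roughly 2.2 kb human PIK3R1 coding sequence encoding p85α, the regulatory subunit of class IA phosphoinositide 3-kinase, carrying a point mutation that changes asparagine 564 to lysine. The open reading frame was introduced by Gateway recombination, so it sits between the recombination sites of the destination vector, downstream of a CMV promoter that drives strong constitutive expression. The protein carries an N-terminal Flag epitope on the insert for detection or immunoprecipitation; this tagged p85 sequence derives from an earlier Flag-p85 construct. The backbone offers a C-terminal V5 tag, and a V5 reverse primer site is used for sequencing, but the record does not state whether the insert is read through in frame with V5 or ends at its own stop codon.

No feature table is supplied, so the individual viral elements, origin and marker cassettes cannot be detailed beyond what the backbone name implies. The construct is suited to packaging into lentiviral particles for stable delivery of the mutant p85α into human or other mammalian cells, for example to compare the N564K variant with wild-type p85 in studies of PI3K signalling; the record does not state the specific experimental purpose.
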