Addgene plasmid #40226: pLenti4/V5-DEST-P85(N564K)
Depositing lab: Lynda Chin. Depositing organization: Dana-Farber Cancer Institute.
Backbone
  Vector backbone: pLenti4-V5/DEST
  Backbone manufacturer: Invitrogen
  Backbone size w/o insert (bp): 6949
  Total vector size (bp): 9200
  Vector type: Mammalian Expression, Lentiviral
  Selectable markers: Zeocin
Growth in bacteria
  Bacterial resistance: Ampicillin, 100 μg/mL
  Growth temperature: 37°C
  Growth strain: Stbl3
  Copy number: High Copy
Gene/Insert
  Gene/Insert name: P85(N564K) (alt name: PIK3R1)
  Species: H. sapiens (human)
  Insert size (bp): 2175
  Mutation: changed Asparagine 564 to Lysine
  Entrez Gene: PIK3R1 (a.k.a. AGM7, GRB1, IMD36, p85, p85-ALPHA, p85alpha)
  Promoter: CMV
  Tag / fusion protein: Flag (N terminal on insert)
  Cloning method: Gateway Cloning
  Sequencing primers: 5′ CMV forward; 3′ V5 reverse
Resource information
  A portion of this plasmid was derived from a plasmid made by: Flag-tagged human P85 construct was provided by Dr Jayne Stommel (National Cancer Institute).
Terms and licenses: Academic/Nonprofit Terms; Industry Terms: Not Available to Industry
How to cite: pLenti4/V5-DEST-P85(N564K) was a gift from Lynda Chin (Addgene plasmid # 40226 ; http://n2t.net/addgene:40226 ; RRID:Addgene_40226)
